>Addgene plasmid #244130 | pCAG-CaBLAM_294W | addgene full sequence | sequence record 495897 | Addgene NGS Result
CTGAGATCTGCATGAGCTAGCCGCCACCATGGTGAGCAAGGGCGAGGAGGATAACATGGCCTCTCTCCCA
GCGACACATGAGTTACACATCTTTGGCTCCATCAACGGTGTGGACTTTGACATGGTGGGTCAGGGCACCG
GCAATCCAAATGATGGTTATGAGGAGTTAAACCTGAAGTCCACCAAGGGTGACCTCCAGTTCTCCCCCTG
GATTCTGGTCCCTCATATCGGGTATGGCTTCCATCAGTACCTGCCCTACCCTGACGGGATGTCGCCTTTC
CAGGCCGCCATGGTAGATGGCTCCGGATACCAAGTCCATCGCACAATGCAGTTTGAAGATGGTGCCTCCC
TTACTGTTAACTACCGCTACACCTACGAGGGAAGCCACATCAAAGGAGAGGCCCAGGTGAAGGGGACTGG
TTTCCCTGCTGACGGTCCTGTGATGACCAACTCGCTGACCGCTGCGGACTGGTGCAGGTCGAAGAAGACT
TACCCCAACGACAAAACCATCATCAGTACCTTTAAGTGGAGTTACACCACTGGAAATGGCAAGCGCTACC
GGAGCACTGCGCGGACCACCTACACCTTTGCCAAGCCAATGGCGGCTAACTATCTGAAGAACCAGCCGAT
GTACGTGTTCCGTAAGACGGAGCTCAAGCACTCCAAGACCGAGCTCAACTTCAAGGAGTGGCAAAAGGCC
TTTACCGGATTTGAGGACTTCGTTGGTGACTGGGAGCAGACCGCTGCTTACAACCTGGACCAGGTTCTGG
AACAGGGTGGTGTGTCTTCTGTGCTCCAGACGCTGGCTGTTTCTGTGACTCCGATCCAGCGTATCGTTCG
TTCTGGTGAAAACGGTCTGAAAATCGACATCCACGTTATCATCCCGTACGAAGGTCTGTCTGCTGATCAG
ATGGCTCATATCGAAGAGGTCTTCAAAGTTGTTTACCCGGTTGACGACCACCACTTCAAAGTCATCATGG
AGTACGGTACCCTGGTTATCGACGGTGTTACCCCGAACATGCTCAACTACTTCGGTCGTCCGTACGAGGG
TATCGCTGTTTTCGACGGTAAGAAGATCACCGTTACCGGTACCCTGTGGAACGGTAACAAAATCATCGAC
GAACGTCTGATCACCCCTGAAGGTTCTATGCTGTTCCGTGTTACCATCAACTCTGCTTCTTCTGACTCAT
CACGTCGTAAGTGGAATAAGACAGGTCACGCAGTCAGAGCTATAGGTCGGCTGAGCTCAGGTGGATCCGG
TGGTAGTGGTGGATCCGGAGGTTCTGGTGGATCCAACCTGCCGGACCAACTGACTGAAGAGCAGATCGCA
GAATTTAAAGAGGAGTTCTCCCTATTTGACAAGGACGGGGATGGGACAATAACAACCAAGGAGCTGGGGA
CGGTGATGCGGTCTCTGGGGCAGAACCCCACAGAAGCAGAGCTGCAGGACATGATCAATGAAGTAGATGC
CGACGGTGACGGCACAATCGACTTCCCTGAGTTCCTGACAATGATGGCAAGAAAAATGAAATACAGGGAC
ACGGAAGAAGAAATTAGAGAAGCGTTCGGTGTGTTTGATAAGGATGGCTGGGGCTACATCAGTGCAGCAG
AGCTTCGCCACGTGATGACAAACCTTGGAGAGAAGTTAACAGATGAAGAGGTTGATGAAATGATCAGGGA
AGCAGACATCGATGGGGATGGTCAGGTAAACTACGAAGAGTTTGTACAAATGATGACAGCGAAGTCTCCT
GCTGTTACCGGTTACCGTCTGCTCGAAGAAATCTCTAACTAAGCGGCCGCTCGAGTCTAGAGGGCCCGTT
TAAACCCGCTGATCAGCCTCGACTGTGCCTTCTAGTTGCCAGCCATCTGTTGTTTGCCCCTCCCCCGTGC
CTTCCTTGACCCTGGAAGGTGCCACTCCCACTGTCCTTTCCTAATAAAATGAGGAAATTGCATCGCATTG
TCTGAGTAGGTGTCATTCTATTCTGGGGGGTGGGGTGGGGCAGGACAGCAAGGGGGAGGATTGGGAAGAC
AATAGCAGGCATGCTGGGGATGCGGTGGGCTCTATGGCTTCTGAGGCGGAAAGAACCAGCTGGGGCTCTA
GGGGGTATCCCC
[124 nt withheld, positions 2113-2236]
C
[91 nt withheld, positions 2238-2328]
A
[49 nt withheld, positions 2330-2378]
CCTTTGACGTTGGAGTCCACGTTCTTT
[37 nt withheld, positions 2406-2442]
ACCCTATCTCGGTCTATTCTTTTGATTTATAAGGGATTTTGCCGATTTCGGCCTATTGGTTAAAAAATGA
GCTGATTTAACAAAAATTTAACGCGAATTAATTCTGTGGAATGTGTGTCAGTTAGGGTGTGGAAAGTCCC
CAGGCTCCCCAGCAGGCAGAAGTATGCAAAGCATGCATCTCAATTAGTCAGCAACCAGGTGTGGAAAGTC
CCCAGGCTCCCCAGCAGGCAGAAGTATGCAAAGCATGCATCTCAATTAGTCAGCAACCATAGTCCCGCCC
CTAACTCCGCCCATCCCGCCCCTAACTCCGCCCAGTTCCGCCCATTCTCCGCCCCATGGCTGACTAATTT
TTTTTATTTATGCAGAGGCCGAGGCCGCCTCTGCCTCTGAGCTATTCCAGAAGTAGTGAGGAGGCTTTTT
TGGAGGCCTAGGCTTTTGCAAAAAGCTCCCGCATGACCGAGTACAAGCCCACGGTGCGCCTCGCCACCCG
CGACGACGTCCCCAGGGCCGTACGCACCCTCGCCGCCGCGTTCGCCGACTACCCCGCCACGCGCCACACC
GTCGATCCGGACCGCCACATCGAGCGGGTCACCGAGCTGCAAGAACTCTTCCTCACGCGCGTCGGGCTCG
ACATCGGCAAGGTGTGGGTCGCGGACGACGGCGCCGCGGTGGCGGTCTGGACCACGCCGGAGAGCGTCGA
AGCGGGGGCGGTGTTCGCCGAGATCGGCCCGCGCATGGCCGAGTTGAGCGGTTCCCGGCTGGCCGCGCAG
CAACAGATGGAAGGCCTCCTGGCGCCGCACCGGCCCAAGGAGCCCGCGTGGTTCCTGGCCACCGTCGGCG
TCTCGCCCGACCACCAGGGCAAGGGTCTGGGCAGCGCCGTCGTGCTCCCCGGAGTGGAGGCGGCCGAGCG
CGCCGGGGTGCCCGCCTTCCTGGAGACCTCCGCGCCCCGCAACCTCCCCTTCTACGAGCGGCTCGGCTTC
ACCGTCACCGCCGACGTCGAGGTGCCCGAAGGACCGCGCACCTGGTGCATGACCCGCAAGCCCGGTGCCT
GATTCGAAATGACCGACCAAGCGACGCCCAACCTGCCATCACGAGATTTCGATTCCACCGCCGCCTTCTA
TGAAAGGTTGGGCTTCGGAATCGTTTTCCGGGACGCCGGCTGGATGATCCTCCAGCGCGGGGATCTCATG
CTGGAGTTCTTCGCCCACCCCAACTTGTTTATTGCAGCTTATAATGGTTACAAATAAAGCAATAGCATCA
CAAATTTCACAAATAAAGCATTTTTTTCACTGCATTCTAGTTGTGGTTTGTCCAAACTCATCAATGTATC
TTATCATGTCTGTATACCGTCGACCTCTAGCTAGAGCTTGGCGTAATCATGGTCATAGCTGTTTCCTGTG
TGAAATTGTTATCCGCTCACAATTCCACACAACATACGAGCCGGAAGCATAAAGTGTAAAGCCTGGGGTG
CCTAATGAGTGAGCTAACTCACATTAATTGCGTTGCGCTCACTGCCCGCTTTCCAGTCGGGAAACCTGTC
GTGCCAGCTGCATTAATGAATCGGCCAACGCGCGGGGAGAGGCGGTTTGCGTATTGGGCGCTCTTCCGCT
TCCTCGCTCACTGACTCGCTGCGCTCGGTCGTTCGGCTGCGGCGAGCGGTATCAGCTCACTCAAAGGCGG
TAATACGGTTATCCACAGAATCAGGGGATAACGCAGGAAAGAACATGTGAGCAAAAGGCCAGCAAAAGGC
CAGGAACCGTAAAAAGGCCGCGTTGCTGGCGTTTTTCCATAGGCTCCGCCCCCCTGACGAGCATCACAAA
AATCGACGCTCAAGTCAGAGGTGGCGAAACCCGACAGGACTATAAAGATACCAGGCGTTTCCCCCTGGAA
GCTCCCTCGTGCGCTCTCCTGTTCCGACCCTGCCGCTTACCGGATACCTGTCCGCCTTTCTCCCTTCGGG
AAGCGTGGCGCTTTCTCATAGCTCACGCTGTAGGTATCTCAGTTCGGTGTAGGTCGTTCGCTCCAAGCTG
GGCTGTGTGCACGAACCCCCCGTTCAGCCCGACCGCTGCGCCTTATCCGGTAACTATCGTCTTGAGTCCA
ACCCGGTAAGACACGACTTATCGCCACTGGCAGCAGCCACTGGTAACAGGATTAGCAGAGCGAGGTATGT
AGGCGGTGCTACAGAGTTCTTGAAGTGGTGGCCTAACTACGGCTACACTAGAAGAACAGTATTTGGTATC
TGCGCTCTGCTGAAGCCAGTTACCTTCGGAAAAAGAGTTGGTAGCTCTTGATCCGGCAAACAAACCACCG
CTGGTAGCGGTGGTTTTTTTGTTTGCAAGCAGCAGATTACGCGCAGAAAAAAAGGATCTCAAGAAGATCC
TTTGATCTTTTCTACGGGGTCTGACGCTCAGTGGAACGAAAACTCACGTTAAGGGATTTTGGTCATGAGA
TTATCAAAAAGGATCTTCACCTAGATCCTTTTAAATTAAAAATGAAGTTTTAAATCAATCTAAAGTATAT
ATGAGTAAACTTGGTCTGACAGTTACCAATGCTTAATCAGTGAGGCACCTATCTCAGCGATCTGTCTATT
TCGTTCATCCATAGTTGCCTGACTCCCCGTCGTGTAGATAACTACGATACGGGAGGGCTTACCATCTGGC
CCCAGTGCTGCAATGATACCGCGAGACCCACGCTCACCGGCTCCAGATTTATCAGCAATAAACCAGCCAG
CCGGAAGGGCCGAGCGCAGAAGTGGTCCTGCAACTTTATCCGCCTCCATCCAGTCTATTAATTGTTGCCG
GGAAGCTAGAGTAAGTAGTTCGCCAGTTAATAGTTTGCGCAACGTTGTTGCCATTGCTACAGGCATCGTG
GTGTCACGCTCGTCGTTTGGTATGGCTTCATTCAGCTCCGGTTCCCAACGATCAAGGCGAGTTACATGAT
CCCCCATGTTGTGCAAAAAAGCGGTTAGCTCCTTCGGTCCTCCGATCGTTGTCAGAAGTAAGTTGGCCGC
AGTGTTATCACTCATGGTTATGGCAGCACTGCATAATTCTCTTACTGTCATGCCATCCGTAAGATGCTTT
TCTGTGACTGGTGAGTACTCAACCAAGTCATTCTGAGAATAGTGTATGCGGCGACCGAGTTGCTCTTGCC
CGGCGTCAATACGGGATAATACCGCGCCACATAGCAGAACTTTAAAAGTGCTCATCATTGGAAAACGTTC
TTCGGGGCGAAAACTCTCAAGGATCTTACCGCTGTTGAGATCCAGTTCGATGTAACCCACTCGTGCACCC
AACTGATCTTCAGCATCTTTTACTTTCACCAGCGTTTCTGGGTGAGCAAAAACAGGAAGGCAAAATGCCG
CAAAAAAGGGAATAAGGGCGACACGGAAATGTTGAATACTCATACTCTTCCTTTTTCAATATTATTGAAG
CATTTATCAGGGTTATTGTCTCATGAGCGGATACATATTTGAATGTATTTAGAAAAATAAACAAATAGGG
GTTCCGCGCACATTTCCCCGAAAAGTGCCACCTGACGTCGACATTGATTATTGACTAGTTATTAATAGTA
ATCAATTACGGGGTCATTAGTTCATAGCCCATATATGGAGTTCCGCGTTACATAACTTACGGTAAATGGC
CCGCCTGGCTGACCGCCCAACGACCCCCGCCCATTGACGTCAATAATGACGTATGTTCCCATAGTAACGC
CAATAGGGACTTTCCATTGACGTCAATGGGTGGAGTATTTACGGTAAACTGCCCACTTGGCAGTACATCA
AGTGTATCATATGCCAAGTACGCCCCCTATTGACGTCAATGACGGTAAATGGCCCGCCTGGCATTATGCC
CAGTACATGACCTTATGGGACTTTCCTACTTGGCAGTACATCTACGTATTAGTCATCGCTATTACCATGG
TCGAGGTGAGCCCCACGTTCTGCTTCACTCTCCCCATCTCCCCCCCCTCCCCACCCCCAATTTTGTATTT
ATTTATTTTTTAATTATTTTGTGCAGCGATGGGGGCGGGGGGGGGGGGGGGGGGGGCGCGCGCCGGGGGG
GGGGGGGGGGGGGGGGGGGGGGGGGGGGGGGGGGGGGGGGGGGGGGGGGGCAAACAAGGGGGGCCCCCCC
AGAAGGTTCCTTTTTTGGGGGGGGGGGGGGGGGGGGGGCCCCCAAAAAAAGAGAGGGGCGGGGGGGGGGG
GGGGGGTGCGGGCGGCCTTCGCCCCGTGCCCCGCTCCGCCGCCGCCTCGCGCCGCCCGCCCCGGCTCTGA
CTGACCGCGTTACTCCCACAGGTGAGCGGGCGGGACGGCCCTTCTCCTCCGGGCTGTAATTAGCGCTTGG
TTTAATGACGGCTTGTTTCTTTTCTGTGGCTGCGTGAAAGCCTTGAGGGGCTCCGGGAGGGCCCTTTGTG
CGGGGGGAGCGGCTCGGGGGGTGCGTGCGTGTGTGTGTGCGTGGGGAGCGCCGCGTGCGGCTCCGCGCTG
CCCGGCGGCTGTGAGCGCTGCGGGCGCGGCGCGGGGCTTTGTGCGCTCCGCAGTGTGCGCGAGGGGAGCG
CGGCCGGGGGCGGTGCCCCGCGGTGCGGGGGGGGCTGCGAGGGGAACAAAGGCTGCGTGCGGGGTGTGTG
CGTGGGGGGGTGAGCAGGGGGTGTGGGCGCGTCGGTCGGGCTGCAACCCCCCCTGCACCCCCCTCCCCGA
GTTGCTGAGCACGGCCCGGCTTCGGGTGCGGGGCTCCGTACGGGGCGTGGCGCGGGGCTCGCCGTGCCGG
GCGGGGGGTGGCGGCAGGTGGGGGTGCCGGGCGGGGCGGGGCCGCCTCGGGCCGGGGAGGGCTCGGGGGA
GGGGCGCGGCGGCCCCCGGAGCGCCGGCGGCTGTCGAGGCGCGGCGAGCCGCAGCCATTGCCTTTTATGG
TAATCGTGCGAGAGGGCGCAGGGACTTCCTTTGTCCCAAATCTGTGCGGAGCCGAAATCTGGGAGGCGCC
GCCGCACCCCCTCTAGCGGGCGCGGGGCGAAGCGGTGCGGCGCCGGCAGGAAGGAAATGGGCGGGGAGGG
CCTTCGTGCGTCGCCGCGCCGCCGTCCCCTTCTCCCTCTCCAGCCTCGGGGCTGTCCGCGGGGGGACGGC
TGCCTTCGGGGGGGACGGGGCAGGGCGGGGTTCGGCTTCTGGCGTGTGACCGGCGGCTCTAGAGCCTCTG
CTAACCATGTTCATGCCTTCTTCTTTTTCCTACAGCTCCTGGGCAACGTGCTGGTTATTGTGCTGTCTCA
TCATTTTGGCAAAGAATTCCTCGAGGAATTCACTCCTCAGGTGCAGGCTGCCTATCAGAAGGTGGTGGCT
GGTGTGGCCAATGCCCTGGCTCACAAATACCA
Features (pLannotate 1.2.2; 26 found; start..end, strand, type, name):
     29..706     +  CDS            mNeonGreen: mNeonGreen is a basic (constitutively fluorescent) green/yellow fluorescent protein published in 2013, derived from Branchiostoma lanceolatum. It is reported to be a very rapidly-maturing monomer with moderate acid sensitivity.
    692..1171    +  CDS            LUCI_OPLGR (fragment): Experimental evidence at protein level: Swiss-Prot protein existence level 1. Catalytic subunit of oplophorus-luciferin 2-monooxygenase. Oxidoreductase that converts coelenterazine (the oplophorus luciferin) to coelenteramide under emission of blue light with a maximum at 454 nm. Is also active with bisdeoxycoelenterazine. From Oplophorus gracilirostris (Luminous shrimp).
   1193..1249    +  CDS            calmodulin-binding peptide: calmodulin-binding peptide from avian smooth muscle myosin light chain kinase
   1304..1745    +  CDS            calmodulin (fragment): calcium-binding protein
   1843..2067    +  polyA_signal   bGH poly(A) signal: bovine growth hormone polyadenylation signal
   2071..2092    +  promoter       SV40 promoter (fragment): SV40 enhancer and early promoter
   2113..2541    +  rep_origin     f1 ori (sequence partly withheld): f1 bacteriophage origin of replication; arrow indicates direction of (+) strand synthesis
   2555..2884    +  promoter       SV40 promoter: SV40 enhancer and early promoter
   2895..3494    +  CDS            PuroR: puromycin N-acetyltransferase; pac from Streptomyces alboniger; confers resistance to puromycin
   3501..3659    +  CDS            ble (fragment): BLE_KLEPN - Experimental evidence at protein level: Swiss-Prot protein existence level 1. Binding protein with a strong affinity to the bleomycin family of antibiotics. Binds to CL990; an antimitotic-antibiotic compound. From Klebsiella pneumoniae.
   3654..3775    +  polyA_signal   SV40 poly(A) signal: SV40 polyadenylation signal
   3848..3864    -  protein_bind   lac operator: The lac repressor binds to the lac operator to inhibit transcription in E. coli. This inhibition can be relieved by adding lactose or isopropyl-β-D-thiogalactopyranoside (IPTG). lac repressor encoded by lacI
   3872..3902    -  promoter       lac promoter: promoter for the E. coli lac operon
   3917..3938    -  protein_bind   CAP binding site: CAP binding activates transcription in the presence of cAMP. E. coli catabolite activator protein
   3951..4043    -  CDS            lacI (fragment): lac repressor; lacI; The lac repressor binds to the lac operator to inhibit transcription in E. coli. This inhibition can be relieved by adding lactose or isopropyl-β-D-thiogalactopyranoside (IPTG).
   4226..4814    -  rep_origin     ori: high-copy-number ColE1/pMB1/pBR322/pUC origin of replication
   4985..5845    -  CDS            AmpR: β-lactamase; bla; confers resistance to ampicillin, carbenicillin, and related antibiotics
   5846..5950    -  promoter       AmpR promoter: bla
   5982..6361    +  enhancer       CMV enhancer: human cytomegalovirus immediate early enhancer
   6363..6484    +  promoter       chicken β-actin promoter (fragment): contains a 21-bp deletion relative to the standard chicken β-actin promoter
   6497..6518    +  promoter       chicken β-actin promoter (fragment): No description available
   6531..6553    +  promoter       chicken β-actin promoter (fragment): No description available
   6588..6611    +  promoter       chicken β-actin promoter (fragment): contains a 21-bp deletion relative to the standard chicken β-actin promoter
   6627..6647    +  promoter       chicken β-actin promoter (fragment): contains a 21-bp deletion relative to the standard chicken β-actin promoter
   6657..7657    +  intron         chimeric intron: chimera between introns from chicken β-actin and rabbit β-globin
   7661..7792    +  CDS            HBB: HBB_COLGU - Experimental evidence at transcript level: Swiss-Prot protein existence level 2. Involved in oxygen transport from the lung to the various peripheral tissues. From Colobus guereza (Mantled guereza) (Eastern black-and-white colobus monkey).
