[The description below was written by a language model from this plasmid's Addgene catalogue record and pLannotate feature annotations shown in this document.]
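Description:
pCAG-CaBLAM_294W is a mammalian expression plasmid built on a pCAG backbone that encodes a lower-affinity variant of CaBLAM, a synthetic bioluminescent calcium indicator. It is propagated in E. coli from a high-copy ColE1/pUC-type origin under ampicillin selection (AmpR with its own bla promoter), and it also carries an f1 origin and remnants of a lac promoter/operator region from the parental vector. Expression is driven by the CAG promoter, annotated here as the CMV immediate-early enhancer, the chicken β-actin promoter and a chimeric β-actin/β-globin intron. The β-actin portion is detected only as several short fragments, which fits the depositor's note that there are minor sequence discrepancies in the CAG promoter that do not affect function. The short "HBB" hit directly after the intron most likely reflects the rabbit β-globin-derived portion of CAG rather than a separately expressed gene.

The annotated open reading frame begins with mNeonGreen, followed by a fragment of the Oplophorus gracilirostris luciferase catalytic subunit, a calmodulin-binding peptide from smooth muscle myosin light chain kinase, and calmodulin, and it is terminated by a bGH polyadenylation signal. In this type of design, calcium-dependent binding of calmodulin to its target peptide modulates light output from the luciferase, and the fused fluorescent protein can act as an energy-transfer acceptor and fluorescent marker. This variant carries a calmodulin N98W substitution, which the record associates with reduced calcium affinity. A separate SV40 promoter drives a puromycin resistance gene, followed by a leftover ble fragment and an SV40 poly(A) signal, which allows selection of transfected mammalian cells. The construct is suited to luminescence-based calcium reporting in mammalian cells where a lower-affinity sensor is preferred.
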