Addgene plasmid #244130: pCAG-CaBLAM_294W
Purpose: Lower affinity variant of CaBLAM bioluminescent calcium indicator
Depositing lab: Nathan Shaner. Depositing organization: University of California, San Diego (UCSD). Publication: CaBLAM: a high-contrast bioluminescent Ca(2+) indicator derived from an engineered Oplophorus gracilirostris luciferase. Lambert GG, Crespo EL, Murphy J, Turner KL, Gershowitz E, Cunningham M, Boassa D, Luong S, Celinskis D, Allen JJ, Venn S, Zhu Y, Karadas M, Chen J, Marisca R, Gelnaw H, Nguyen DK, Hu J, Sprecher BN, Tree MO, Orcutt R, Heydari D, Bell AB, Torreblanca-Zanca A, Hakimi A, Czopka T, Shoham S, Nagel KI, Schoppik D, Andrade A, Lipscombe D, Moore CI, Hochgeschwender U, Shaner NC. Nat Methods. 2025 Dec 2. doi: 10.1038/s41592-025-02972-0. PubMed 41331138.
Backbone
  Vector backbone: pCAG
  Vector type: Mammalian Expression
Growth in bacteria
  Bacterial resistance: Ampicillin, 100 μg/mL
  Growth temperature: 37°C
  Growth strain: NEB Stable
  Copy number: High Copy
Gene/Insert
  Gene/Insert name: CaBLAM_294W
  Species: Synthetic
  Mutation: Calmodulin N98W
  Cloning method: Gibson Cloning
Terms and licenses: Academic/Nonprofit Terms; Industry Terms: Not Available to Industry
Depositor comments: There are minor discrepancies in the CAG promoter - these are confirmed by the depositor to not be of concern for plasmid function. Please visit https://doi.org/10.1101/2023.06.25.546478 for bioRxiv preprint.
How to cite: pCAG-CaBLAM_294W was a gift from Nathan Shaner (Addgene plasmid # 244130 ; http://n2t.net/addgene:244130 ; RRID:Addgene_244130)
